Addgene plasmid #171465: mActZ-FmCh
Purpose: Expresses mActZ-FmCh, a FiCE of iCMM, in mammalian cells
Depositing lab: Takafumi Miyamoto. Depositing organization: University of Tsukuba. Publication: Rapid manipulation of mitochondrial morphology in a living cell with iCMM. Miyamoto T, Uosaki H, Mizunoe Y, Han SI, Goto S, Yamanaka D, Masuda M, Yoneyama Y, Nakamura H, Hattori N, Takeuchi Y, Ohno H, Sekiya M, Matsuzaka T, Hakuno F, Takahashi SI, Yahagi N, Ito K, Shimano H. Cell Rep Methods. 2021 Jul 22;1(4):100052. doi: 10.1016/j.crmeth.2021.100052. eCollection 2021 Aug 23. PubMed 35475143.
Backbone
  Vector backbone: pmCherry-C1 (modified)
  Backbone size w/o insert (bp): 4700
  Total vector size (bp): 7697
  Vector type: Mammalian Expression
Growth in bacteria
  Bacterial resistance: Kanamycin, 50 μg/mL
  Growth temperature: 37°C
  Growth strain: DH5alpha
  Copy number: High Copy
Gene/Insert
  Gene/Insert name: ActA(30-262 aa)-Zyxin(2-380 aa)-FKBP12-mCherry (alt name: mActZ-FmCh)
  Species: H. sapiens (human)
  Insert size (bp): 2997
  Promoter: CMV
  Cloning method: Restriction Enzyme; 5′ cloning site XhoI (not destroyed); 3′ cloning site NotI (unknown if destroyed)
  Sequencing primers: 5′ CGGTGGGAGGTC; 3′ CCTCTACAAATGTGG
Terms and licenses: Academic/Nonprofit Terms; Industry Terms: Not Available to Industry
How to cite: mActZ-FmCh was a gift from Takafumi Miyamoto (Addgene plasmid # 171465 ; http://n2t.net/addgene:171465 ; RRID:Addgene_171465)
