[The description below was written by a language model from this plasmid's Addgene catalogue record and pLannotate feature annotations shown in this document.]
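Description:
mActZ-FmCh is a mammalian expression plasmid built on a modified pmCherry-C1 backbone. It is propagated in E. coli from a high-copy ColE1/pUC origin under kanamycin selection. The Tn5 NeoR/KanR gene sits behind tandem bacterial (bla) and SV40 early promoters and ends in an HSV TK polyadenylation signal, so it could also support G418 selection in mammalian cells. An f1 origin is also present. The catalogue gives a total size of 7,697 bp, whereas the sequenced record behind the feature table is 6,956 nt; the record does not explain this difference.

The payload is a single fusion open reading frame driven by the CMV immediate-early enhancer and promoter and terminated by the SV40 poly(A) signal. From the N-terminus it contains residues 30–262 of ActA, the Listeria monocytogenes actin-assembly factor, followed by residues 2–380 of human zyxin, an adhesion-plaque protein that recruits Ena/VASP family members and promotes actin-rich structures. These are followed by an FKBP12 domain and mCherry. The catalogue lists the species only as human, although the ActA segment is bacterial. The annotation software matched the FKBP module to DmrB, the F36V variant, while the catalogue says simply FKBP12, so which variant is present is unclear from the record. A short SV40 large T antigen fragment is annotated just downstream of mCherry, and its role is not stated.

The record describes the protein as a "FiCE" component of iCMM, a system for rapid manipulation of mitochondrial morphology in living cells. The FKBP domain suggests ligand-induced recruitment of the actin-generating module, with mCherry allowing it to be followed by fluorescence. The partner construct and the inducer are not specified.
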