Features (pLannotate 1.2.2; 18 found; start..end, strand, type, name):
     61..364     +  enhancer       CMV enhancer: human cytomegalovirus immediate early enhancer
    365..568     +  promoter       CMV promoter: human cytomegalovirus (CMV) immediate early promoter
    591..618     +  misc_feature   MCS (fragment): multiple cloning site
    628..1329    +  CDS            actA (fragment): ACTA_LISMO - Also known as prtB. Experimental evidence at protein level: Swiss-Prot protein existence level 1. Virulence factor required for host cell microfilament interaction. It induces actin assembly around the bacteria to allow it to move within the cytoplasm. It is involved in the actin polymerization process. It seems to act as a nucleator that induces the reorganization of the actin cytoskeleton. From Listeria monocytogenes serovar 1/2a (strain ATCC BAA-679 / EGD-e).
   1327..2463    +  CDS            ZYX (fragment): ZYX_HUMAN - Experimental evidence at protein level: Swiss-Prot protein existence level 1. Adhesion plaque protein. Binds alpha-actinin and the CRP protein. Important for targeting TES and ENA/VASP family members to focal adhesions and for the formation of actin-rich structures. May be a component of a signal transduction pathway that mediates adhesion- stimulated changes in gene expression (By similarity). From Homo sapiens (Human).
   2464..2501    +  misc_feature   MCS (fragment): multiple cloning site
   2563..2883    +  CDS            DmrB: F36V mutant of FK506-binding protein FKBP12 binds synthetic ligands that do not bind wild-type FKBP
   2911..3618    +  CDS            mCherry: mCherry is a basic (constitutively fluorescent) red fluorescent protein published in 2004, derived from Discosoma sp.. It is reported to be a very rapidly-maturing monomer with low acid sensitivity.
   3638..3721    +  CDS            large T antigen (fragment): large T antigen from SV40 (simian virus 40)
   3744..3865    +  polyA_signal   SV40 poly(A) signal: SV40 polyadenylation signal
   3899..4327    -  rep_origin     f1 ori (sequence partly withheld): f1 bacteriophage origin of replication; arrow indicates direction of (+) strand synthesis
   4354..4458    +  promoter       AmpR promoter: bla
   4460..4817    +  promoter       SV40 promoter: SV40 enhancer and early promoter
   4852..5646    +  CDS            NeoR/KanR: aminoglycoside phosphotransferase from Tn5; aph(3')-II (or nptII); confers resistance to neomycin, kanamycin, and G418 (Geneticin®)
   5667..5819    +  CDS            ble (fragment): BLE_KLEPN - Experimental evidence at protein level: Swiss-Prot protein existence level 1. Binding protein with a strong affinity to the bleomycin family of antibiotics. Binds to CL990; an antimitotic-antibiotic compound. From Klebsiella pneumoniae.
   5878..5925    +  polyA_signal   HSV TK poly(A) signal: herpes simplex virus thymidine kinase polyadenylation signal (Cole and Stacy, 1985)
   6016..6032    -  polyA_signal   bGH poly(A) signal (fragment): bovine growth hormone polyadenylation signal
   6254..6842    +  rep_origin     ori: high-copy-number ColE1/pMB1/pBR322/pUC origin of replication
>Addgene plasmid #171465 | mActZ-FmCh | addgene full sequence | sequence record 338252 | Addgene NGS Result
TAGTTATTAATAGTAATCAATTACGGGGTCATTAGTTCATAGCCCATATATGGAGTTCCGCGTTACATAA
CTTACGGTAAATGGCCCGCCTGGCTGACCGCCCAACGACCCCCGCCCATTGACGTCAATAATGACGTATG
TTCCCATAGTAACGCCAATAGGGACTTTCCATTGACGTCAATGGGTGGAGTATTTACGGTAAACTGCCCA
CTTGGCAGTACATCAAGTGTATCATATGCCAAGTACGCCCCCTATTGACGTCAATGACGGTAAATGGCCC
GCCTGGCATTATGCCCAGTACATGACCTTATGGGACTTTCCTACTTGGCAGTACATCTACGTATTAGTCA
TCGCTATTACCATGGTGATGCGGTTTTGGCAGTACATCAATGGGCGTGGATAGCGGTTTGACTCACGGGG
ATTTCCAAGTCTCCACCCCATTGACGTCAATGGGAGTTTGTTTTGGCACCAAAATCAACGGGACTTTCCA
AAATGTCGTAACAACTCCGCCCCATTGACGCAAATGGGCGGTAGGCGTGTACGGTGGGAGGTCTATATAA
GCAGAGCTGGTTTAGTGAACCGTCAGATCCGCTAGCGCTACCGGACTCAGATCTCGAGGCCACCATGGCT
ACAGATTCAGAGGATAGCTCCCTGAACACAGACGAGTGGGAGGAGGAGAAGACCGAGGAGCAGCCCTCCG
AAGTGAATACAGGCCCTAGATACGAGACCGCCAGAGAGGTGTCTAGCCGGGACATCAAGGAGCTGGAGAA
GTCTAACAAGGTGCGCAACACAAATAAGGCCGATCTGATCGCCATGCTGAAGGAGAAGGCCGAGAAGGGC
CCAAATATCAACAATAACAATTCCGAGCAGACCGAGAACGCCGCCATCAATGAGGAGGCCTCTGGAGCAG
ACAGGCCAGCAATCCAGGTGGAGAGGAGACACCCAGGACTGCCATCCGATTCTGCCGCAGAGATCAAGAA
GCGGCGCAAGGCCATCGCCTCCTCTGACTCTGAGCTGGAGAGCCTGACATATCCTGATAAGCCAACCAAG
GTGAACAAGAAGAAGGTGGCAAAGGAGAGCGTGGCAGACGCCAGCGAGTCCGACCTGGATAGCTCCATGC
AGTCCGCCGATGAGTCTAGCCCACAGCCCCTGAAGGCCAACCAGCAGCCCTTCTTTCCTAAGGTGTTCAA
GAAGATCAAGGACGCCGGCAAGTGGGTGCGCGACAAGATCGATGAGAATCCCGAGGTGAAGAAGGCCATC
GTGGACAAGAGCGCCGGCCTGATCGATCAGCTGCTGACCAAGAAGAAGAGCGAGGAGGTGAACGCCGCGG
CCCCCCGCCCGTCTCCCGCGATCTCCGTTTCGGTCTCGGCTCCGGCTTTTTACGCCCCGCAGAAGAAGTT
CGGCCCTGTGGTGGCCCCAAAGCCCAAAGTGAATCCCTTCCGGCCCGGGGACAGCGAGCCTCCCCCGGCA
CCCGGGGCCCAGCGCGCACAGATGGGCCGGGTGGGCGAGATTCCCCCGCCGCCCCCGGAAGACTTTCCCC
TGCCTCCACCTCCCCTTGCTGGGGATGGCGACGATGCAGAGGGTGCTCTGGGAGGTGCCTTCCCGCCGCC
CCCTCCCCCGATCGAGGAATCATTTCCCCCTGCGCCTCTGGAGGAGGAGATCTTCCCTTCCCCGCCGCCT
CCTCCGGAGGAGGAGGGAGGGCCTGAGGCCCCCATACCGCCCCCACCACAGCCCAGGGAGAAGGTGAGCA
GTATTGATTTGGAGATCGACTCTCTGTCCTCACTGCTGGATGACATGACCAAGAATGATCCTTTCAAAGC
CCGGGTGTCATCTGGATATGTGCCCCCACCAGTGGCCACTCCATTCAGTTCCAAGTCCAGTACCAAGCCT
GCAGCCGGGGGCACAGCACCCCTGCCTCCTTGGAAGTCCCCTTCCAGCTCCCAGCCTCTGCCCCAGGTTC
CGGCTCCGGCTCAGAGCCAGACACAGTTCCATGTTCAGCCCCAGCCCCAGCCCAAGCCTCAGGTCCAACT
CCATGTCCAGTCCCAGACCCAGCCTGTGTCTTTGGCTAACACCCAGCCCCGAGGGCCCCCAGCCTCATCT
CCGGCTCCAGCCCCTAAGTTTTCTCCAGTGACTCCTAAGTTTACTCCTGTGGCTTCCAAGTTCAGTCCTG
GAGCCCCAGGTGGATCTGGGTCACAACCAAATCAAAAATTGGGGCACCCCGAAGCTCTTTCTGCTGGCAC
AGGCTCCCCTCAACCTCCCAGCTTCACCTATGCCCAGCAGAGGGAGAAGCCCCGAGTGCAGGAGAAGCAG
CACCCCGTGCCCCCACCGGCTCAGAACCAAAACCAGGTGCGCTCCCCTGGGGCCCCAGGGCCCCTGACTC
TGAAGGAGGTGGAGGAGCTGGAGCAGCTGACCCAGCAGCTAATGCAGGACATGGAGCATCCTCAGAGGCA
GAATGTGGCTGTCCGAATTCTGCAGTCGACGGTACCGCGGGCCCGGGATCCAAGTGCTGGTGGTAGTGCT
GGTGGTAGTGCTGGTGGTAGTGCTGGTGGTAGTGCTGGTGGTGGAGTGCAGGTGGAAACCATCTCCCCAG
GAGACGGGCGCACCTTCCCCAAGCGCGGCCAGACCTGCGTGGTGCACTACACCGGGATGCTTGAAGATGG
AAAGAAATTTGATTCCTCCCGGGACAGAAACAAGCCCTTTAAGTTTATGCTAGGCAAGCAGGAGGTGATC
CGAGGCTGGGAAGAAGGGGTTGCCCAGATGAGTGTGGGTCAGAGAGCCAAACTGACTATATCTCCAGATT
ATGCCTATGGTGCCACTGGGCACCCAGGCATCATCCCACCACATGCCACTCTCGTCTTCGATGTGGAGCT
TCTAAAACTGGAAAGTGCTGGTGGTCCACCGGTCGCCACCATGGTAAGCAAGGGCGAGGAGGATAACATG
GCCATCATCAAGGAGTTCATGCGCTTCAAGGTGCACATGGAGGGCTCCGTGAACGGCCACGAGTTCGAGA
TCGAGGGCGAGGGCGAGGGCCGCCCCTACGAGGGCACCCAGACCGCCAAGCTGAAGGTGACCAAGGGTGG
CCCCCTGCCCTTCGCCTGGGACATCCTGTCCCCTCAGTTCATGTACGGCTCCAAGGCCTACGTGAAGCAC
CCCGCCGACATCCCCGACTACTTGAAGCTGTCCTTCCCCGAGGGCTTCAAGTGGGAGCGCGTGATGAACT
TCGAGGACGGCGGCGTGGTGACCGTGACCCAGGACTCCTCCCTGCAGGACGGCGAGTTCATCTACAAGGT
GAAGCTGCGCGGCACCAACTTCCCCTCCGACGGCCCCGTAATGCAGAAGAAGACCATGGGCTGGGAGGCC
TCCTCCGAGCGGATGTACCCCGAGGACGGCGCCCTGAAGGGCGAGATCAAGCAGAGGCTGAAGCTGAAGG
ACGGCGGCCACTACGACGCTGAGGTCAAGACCACCTACAAGGCCAAGAAGCCCGTGCAGCTGCCCGGCGC
CTACAACGTCAACATCAAGTTGGACATCACCTCCCACAACGAGGACTACACCATCGTGGAACAGTACGAA
CGCGCCGAGGGCCGCCACTCCACCGGCGGCATGGACGAGCTGTACAAGTAAAGCGGCCGCGACTCTAGAT
CATAATCAGCCATACCACATTTGTAGAGGTTTTACTTGCTTTAAAAAACCTCCCACACCTCCCCCTGAAC
CTGAAACATAAAATGAATGCAATTGTTGTTGTTAACTTGTTTATTGCAGCTTATAATGGTTACAAATAAA
GCAATAGCATCACAAATTTCACAAATAAAGCATTTTTTTCACTGCATTCTAGTTGTGGTTTGTCCAAACT
CATCAATGTATCTTAAGGCGTAAATTGTAAGCGTTAATATTTTGTTAAAATTCGCGTTAAATTTTTGTTA
AATCAGCTCATTTTTTAACCAATAGGCCGAAATCGGCAAAATCCCTTATAAATCAAAAGAATAGACCGAG
ATAGGGT
[37 nt withheld, positions 3998-4034]
AAAGAACGTGGACTCCAACGTCAAAGG
[49 nt withheld, positions 4062-4110]
T
[91 nt withheld, positions 4112-4202]
G
[124 nt withheld, positions 4204-4327]
CAGGTGGCACTTTTCGGGGAAATGTGCGCGGAACCCCTATTTGTTTATTTTTCTAAATACATTCAAATAT
GTATCCGCTCATGAGACAATAACCCTGATAAATGCTTCAATAATATTGAAAAAGGAAGAGTCCTGAGGCG
GAAAGAACCAGCTGTGGAATGTGTGTCAGTTAGGGTGTGGAAAGTCCCCAGGCTCCCCAGCAGGCAGAAG
TATGCAAAGCATGCATCTCAATTAGTCAGCAACCAGGTGTGGAAAGTCCCCAGGCTCCCCAGCAGGCAGA
AGTATGCAAAGCATGCATCTCAATTAGTCAGCAACCATAGTCCCGCCCCTAACTCCGCCCATCCCGCCCC
TAACTCCGCCCAGTTCCGCCCATTCTCCGCCCCATGGCTGACTAATTTTTTTTATTTATGCAGAGGCCGA
GGCCGCCTCGGCCTCTGAGCTATTCCAGAAGTAGTGAGGAGGCTTTTTTGGAGGCCTAGGCTTTTGCAAA
GATCGATCAAGAGACAGGATGAGGATCGTTTCGCATGATTGAACAAGATGGATTGCACGCAGGTTCTCCG
GCCGCTTGGGTGGAGAGGCTATTCGGCTATGACTGGGCACAACAGACAATCGGCTGCTCTGATGCCGCCG
TGTTCCGGCTGTCAGCGCAGGGGCGCCCGGTTCTTTTTGTCAAGACCGACCTGTCCGGTGCCCTGAATGA
ACTGCAAGACGAGGCAGCGCGGCTATCGTGGCTGGCCACGACGGGCGTTCCTTGCGCAGCTGTGCTCGAC
GTTGTCACTGAAGCGGGAAGGGACTGGCTGCTATTGGGCGAAGTGCCGGGGCAGGATCTCCTGTCATCTC
ACCTTGCTCCTGCCGAGAAAGTATCCATCATGGCTGATGCAATGCGGCGGCTGCATACGCTTGATCCGGC
TACCTGCCCATTCGACCACCAAGCGAAACATCGCATCGAGCGAGCACGTACTCGGATGGAAGCCGGTCTT
GTCGATCAGGATGATCTGGACGAAGAGCATCAGGGGCTCGCGCCAGCCGAACTGTTCGCCAGGCTCAAGG
CGAGCATGCCCGACGGCGAGGATCTCGTCGTGACCCATGGCGATGCCTGCTTGCCGAATATCATGGTGGA
AAATGGCCGCTTTTCTGGATTCATCGACTGTGGCCGGCTGGGTGTGGCGGACCGCTATCAGGACATAGCG
TTGGCTACCCGTGATATTGCTGAAGAGCTTGGCGGCGAATGGGCTGACCGCTTCCTCGTGCTTTACGGTA
TCGCCGCTCCCGATTCGCAGCGCATCGCCTTCTATCGCCTTCTTGACGAGTTCTTCTGAGCGGGACTCTG
GGGTTCGAAATGACCGACCAAGCGACGCCCAACCTGCCATCACGAGATTTCGATTCCACCGCCGCCTTCT
ATGAAAGGTTGGGCTTCGGAATCGTTTTCCGGGACGCCGGCTGGATGATCCTCCAGCGCGGGGATCTCAT
GCTGGAGTTCTTCGCCCACCCTAGGGGGAGGCTAACTGAAACACGGAAGGAGACAATACCGGAAGGAACC
CGCGCTATGACGGCAATAAAAAGACAGAATAAAACGCACGGTGTTGGGTCGTTTGTTCATAAACGCGGGG
TTCGGTCCCAGGGCTGGCACTCTGTCGATACCCCACCGAGACCCCATTGGGGCCAATACGCCCGCGTTTC
TTCCTTTTCCCCACCCCACCCCCCAAGTTCGGGTGAAGGCCCAGGGCTCGCAGCCAACGTCGGGGCGGCA
GGCCCTGCCATAGCCTCAGGTTACTCATATATACTTTAGATTGATTTAAAACTTCATTTTTAATTTAAAA
GGATCTAGGTGAAGATCCTTTTTGATAATCTCATGACCAAAATCCCTTAACGTGAGTTTTCGTTCCACTG
AGCGTCAGACCCCGTAGAAAAGATCAAAGGATCTTCTTGAGATCCTTTTTTTCTGCGCGTAATCTGCTGC
TTGCAAACAAAAAAACCACCGCTACCAGCGGTGGTTTGTTTGCCGGATCAAGAGCTACCAACTCTTTTTC
CGAAGGTAACTGGCTTCAGCAGAGCGCAGATACCAAATACTGTTCTTCTAGTGTAGCCGTAGTTAGGCCA
CCACTTCAAGAACTCTGTAGCACCGCCTACATACCTCGCTCTGCTAATCCTGTTACCAGTGGCTGCTGCC
AGTGGCGATAAGTCGTGTCTTACCGGGTTGGACTCAAGACGATAGTTACCGGATAAGGCGCAGCGGTCGG
GCTGAACGGGGGGTTCGTGCACACAGCCCAGCTTGGAGCGAACGACCTACACCGAACTGAGATACCTACA
GCGTGAGCTATGAGAAAGCGCCACGCTTCCCGAAGGGAGAAAGGCGGACAGGTATCCGGTAAGCGGCAGG
GTCGGAACAGGAGAGCGCACGAGGGAGCTTCCAGGGGGAAACGCCTGGTATCTTTATAGTCCTGTCGGGT
TTCGCCACCTCTGACTTGAGCGTCGATTTTTGTGATGCTCGTCAGGGGGGCGGAGCCTATGGAAAAACGC
CAGCAACGCGGCCTTTTTACGGTTCCTGGCCTTTTGCTGGCCTTTTGCTCACATGTTCTTTCCTGCGTTA
TCCCCTGATTCTGTGGATAACCGTATTACCGCCATGCAT
