>Addgene plasmid #171465 | mActZ-FmCh | depositor partial sequence | sequence record 332485 | mActZ-FmCh
ATGGCTACAGATTCAGAGGATAGCTCCCTGAACACAGACGAGTGGGAGGAGGAGAAGACCGAGGAGCAGC
CCTCCGAAGTGAATACAGGCCCTAGATACGAGACCGCCAGAGAGGTGTCTAGCCGGGACATCAAGGAGCT
GGAGAAGTCTAACAAGGTGCGCAACACAAATAAGGCCGATCTGATCGCCATGCTGAAGGAGAAGGCCGAG
AAGGGCCCAAATATCAACAATAACAATTCCGAGCAGACCGAGAACGCCGCCATCAATGAGGAGGCCTCTG
GAGCAGACAGGCCAGCAATCCAGGTGGAGAGGAGACACCCAGGACTGCCATCCGATTCTGCCGCAGAGAT
CAAGAAGCGGCGCAAGGCCATCGCCTCCTCTGACTCTGAGCTGGAGAGCCTGACATATCCTGATAAGCCA
ACCAAGGTGAACAAGAAGAAGGTGGCAAAGGAGAGCGTGGCAGACGCCAGCGAGTCCGACCTGGATAGCT
CCATGCAGTCCGCCGATGAGTCTAGCCCACAGCCCCTGAAGGCCAACCAGCAGCCCTTCTTTCCTAAGGT
GTTCAAGAAGATCAAGGACGCCGGCAAGTGGGTGCGCGACAAGATCGATGAGAATCCCGAGGTGAAGAAG
GCCATCGTGGACAAGAGCGCCGGCCTGATCGATCAGCTGCTGACCAAGAAGAAGAGCGAGGAGGTGAACG
CCGCGGCCCCCCGCCCGTCTCCCGCGATCTCCGTTTCGGTCTCGGCTCCGGCTTTTTACGCCCCGCAGAA
GAAGTTCGGCCCTGTGGTGGCCCCAAAGCCCAAAGTGAATCCCTTCCGGCCCGGGGACAGCGAGCCTCCC
CCGGCACCCGGGGCCCAGCGCGCACAGATGGGCCGGGTGGGCGAGATTCCCCCGCCGCCCCCGGAAGACT
TTCCCCTGCCTCCACCTCCCCTTGCTGGGGATGGCGACGATGCAGAGGGTGCTCTGGGAGGTGCCTTCCC
GCCGCCCCCTCCCCCGATCGAGGAATCATTTCCCCCTGCGCCTCTGGAGGAGGAGATCTTCCCTTCCCCG
CCGCCTCCTCCGGAGGAGGAGGGAGGGCCTGAGGCCCCCATACCGCCCCCACCACAGCCCAGGGAGAAGG
TGAGCAGTATTGATTTGGAGATCGACTCTCTGTCCTCACTGCTGGATGACATGACCAAGAATGATCCTTT
CAAAGCCCGGGTGTCATCTGGATATGTGCCCCCACCAGTGGCCACTCCATTCAGTTCCAAGTCCAGTACC
AAGCCTGCAGCCGGGGGCACAGCACCCCTGCCTCCTTGGAAGTCCCCTTCCAGCTCCCAGCCTCTGCCCC
AGGTTCCGGCTCCGGCTCAGAGCCAGACACAGTTCCATGTTCAGCCCCAGCCCCAGCCCAAGCCTCAGGT
CCAACTCCATGTCCAGTCCCAGACCCAGCCTGTGTCTTTGGCTAACACCCAGCCCCGAGGGCCCCCAGCC
TCATCTCCGGCTCCAGCCCCTAAGTTTTCTCCAGTGACTCCTAAGTTTACTCCTGTGGCTTCCAAGTTCA
GTCCTGGAGCCCCAGGTGGATCTGGGTCACAACCAAATCAAAAATTGGGGCACCCCGAAGCTCTTTCTGC
TGGCACAGGCTCCCCTCAACCTCCCAGCTTCACCTATGCCCAGCAGAGGGAGAAGCCCCGAGTGCAGGAG
AAGCAGCACCCCGTGCCCCCACCGGCTCAGAACCAAAACCAGGTGCGCTCCCCTGGGGCCCCAGGGCCCC
TGACTCTGAAGGAGGTGGAGGAGCTGGAGCAGCTGACCCAGCAGCTAATGCAGGACATGGAGCATCCTCA
GAGGCAGAATGTGGCTGTCCGAATTCTGCAGTCGACGGTACCGCGGGCCCGGGATCCAAGTGCTGGTGGT
AGTGCTGGTGGTAGTGCTGGTGGTAGTGCTGGTGGTAGTGCTGGTGGTGGAGTGCAGGTGGAAACCATCT
CCCCAGGAGACGGGCGCACCTTCCCCAAGCGCGGCCAGACCTGCGTGGTGCACTACACCGGGATGCTTGA
AGATGGAAAGAAATTTGATTCCTCCCGGGACAGAAACAAGCCCTTTAAGTTTATGCTAGGCAAGCAGGAG
GTGATCCGAGGCTGGGAAGAAGGGGTTGCCCAGATGAGTGTGGGTCAGAGAGCCAAACTGACTATATCTC
CAGATTATGCCTATGGTGCCACTGGGCACCCAGGCATCATCCCACCACATGCCACTCTCGTCTTCGATGT
GGAGCTTCTAAAACTGGAAAGTGCTGGTGGTCCACCGGTCGCCACCATGGTAAGCAAGGGCGAGGAGGAT
AACATGGCCATCATCAAGGAGTTCATGCGCTTCAAGGTGCACATGGAGGGCTCCGTGAACGGCCACGAGT
TCGAGATCGAGGGCGAGGGCGAGGGCCGCCCCTACGAGGGCACCCAGACCGCCAAGCTGAAGGTGACCAA
GGGTGGCCCCCTGCCCTTCGCCTGGGACATCCTGTCCCCTCAGTTCATGTACGGCTCCAAGGCCTACGTG
AAGCACCCCGCCGACATCCCCGACTACTTGAAGCTGTCCTTCCCCGAGGGCTTCAAGTGGGAGCGCGTGA
TGAACTTCGAGGACGGCGGCGTGGTGACCGTGACCCAGGACTCCTCCCTGCAGGACGGCGAGTTCATCTA
CAAGGTGAAGCTGCGCGGCACCAACTTCCCCTCCGACGGCCCCGTAATGCAGAAGAAGACCATGGGCTGG
GAGGCCTCCTCCGAGCGGATGTACCCCGAGGACGGCGCCCTGAAGGGCGAGATCAAGCAGAGGCTGAAGC
TGAAGGACGGCGGCCACTACGACGCTGAGGTCAAGACCACCTACAAGGCCAAGAAGCCCGTGCAGCTGCC
CGGCGCCTACAACGTCAACATCAAGTTGGACATCACCTCCCACAACGAGGACTACACCATCGTGGAACAG
TACGAACGCGCCGAGGGCCGCCACTCCACCGGCGGCATGGACGAGCTGTACAAGTAA
